>Addgene plasmid #126175 | pBbS12a-RFP | addgene full sequence | sequence record 247741 | Addgene NGS Result
GACGTCTTGATGGCTAGCTCAGTCCTAGGTACAATGCTAGCAGGTTTAATCGAATTCAAAAGATCTTTTA
AGAAGGAGATATACATATGGCGAGTAGCGAAGACGTTATCAAAGAGTTCATGCGTTTCAAAGTTCGTATG
GAAGGTTCCGTTAACGGTCACGAGTTCGAAATCGAAGGTGAAGGTGAAGGTCGTCCGTACGAAGGTACCC
AGACCGCTAAACTGAAAGTTACCAAAGGTGGTCCGCTGCCGTTCGCTTGGGACATCCTGTCCCCGCAGTT
CCAGTACGGTTCCAAAGCTTACGTTAAACACCCGGCTGACATCCCGGACTACCTGAAACTGTCCTTCCCG
GAAGGTTTCAAATGGGAACGTGTTATGAACTTCGAAGACGGTGGTGTTGTTACCGTTACCCAGGACTCCT
CCCTGCAAGACGGTGAGTTCATCTACAAAGTTAAACTGCGTGGTACCAACTTCCCGTCCGACGGTCCGGT
TATGCAGAAAAAAACCATGGGTTGGGAAGCTTCCACCGAACGTATGTACCCGGAAGACGGTGCTCTGAAA
GGTGAAATCAAAATGCGTCTGAAACTGAAAGACGGTGGTCACTACGACGCTGAAGTTAAAACCACCTACA
TGGCTAAAAAACCGGTTCAGCTGCCGGGTGCTTACAAAACCGACATCAAACTGGACATCACCTCCCACAA
CGAAGACTACACCATCGTTGAACAGTACGAACGTGCTGAAGGTCGTCACTCCACCGGTGCTTAAGGATCC
AAACTCGAGTAAGGATCTCCAGGCATCAAATAAAACGAAAGGCTCAGTCGAAAGACTGGGCCTTTCGTTT
TATCTGTTGTTTGTCGGTGAACGCTCTCTACTAGAGTCACACTGGCTCACCTTCGGGTGGGCCTTTCTGC
GTTTATACCTAGGGTACGGGTTTTGCTGCCCGCAAACGGGCTGTTCTGGTGTTGCTAGTTTGTTATCAGA
ATCGCAGATCCGGCTTCAGCCGGTTTGCCGGCTGAAAGCGCTATTTCTTCCAGAATTGCCATGATTTTTT
CCCCACGGGAGGCGTCACTGGCTCCCGTGTTGTCGGCAGCTTTGATTCGATAAGCAGCATCGCCTGTTTC
AGGCTGTCTATGTGTGACTGTTGAGCTGTAACAAGTTGTCTCAGGTGTTCAATTTCATGTTCTAGTTGCT
TTGTTTTACTGGTTTCACCTGTTCTATTAGGTGTTACATGCTGTTCATCTGTTACATTGTCGATCTGTTC
ATGGTGAACAGCTTTGAATGCACCAAAAACTCGTAAAAGCTCTGATGTATCTATCTTTTTTACACCGTTT
TCATCTGTGCATATGGACAGTTTTCCCTTTGATATGTAACGGTGAACAGTTGTTCTACTTTTGTTTGTTA
GTCTTGATGCTTCACTGATAGATACAAGAGCCATAAGAACCTCAGATCCTTCCGTATTTAGCCAGTATGT
TCTCTAGTGTGGTTCGTTGTTTTTGCGTGAGCCATGAGAACGAACCATTGAGATCATACTTACTTTGCAT
GTCACTCAAAAATTTTGCCTCAAAACTGGTGAGCTGAATTTTTGCAGTTAAAGCATCGTGTAGTGTTTTT
CTTAGTCCGTTATGTAGGTAGGAATCTGATGTAATGGTTGTTGGTATTTTGTCACCATTCATTTTTATCT
GGTTGTTCTCAAGTTCGGTTACGAGATCCATTTGTCTATCTAGTTCAACTTGGAAAATCAACGTATCAGT
CGGGCGGCCTCGCTTATCAACCACCAATTTCATATTGCTGTAAGTGTTTAAATCTTTACTTATTGGTTTC
AAAACCCATTGGTTAAGCCTTTTAAACTCATGGTAGTTATTTTCAAGCATTAACATGAACTTAAATTCAT
CAAGGCTAATCTCTATATTTGCCTTGTGAGTTTTCTTTTGTGTTAGTTCTTTTAATAACCACTCATAAAT
CCTCATAGAGTATTTGTTTTCAAAAGACTTAACATGTTCCAGATTATATTTTATGAATTTTTTTAACTGG
AAAAGATAAGGCAATATCTCTTCACTAAAAACTAATTCTAATTTTTCGCTTGAGAACTTGGCATAGTTTG
TCCACTGGAAAATCTCAAAGCCTTTAACCAAAGGATTCCTGATTTCCACAGTTCTCGTCATCAGCTCTCT
GGTTGCTTTAGCTAATACACCATAAGCATTTTCCCTACTGATGTTCATCATCTGAGCGTATTGGTTATAA
GTGAACGATACCGTCCGTTCTTTCCTTGTAGGGTTTTCAATCGTGGGGTTGAGTAGTGCCACACAGCATA
AAATTAGCTTGGTTTCATGCTCCGTTAAGTCATAGCGACTAATCGCTAGTTCATTTGCTTTGAAAACAAC
TAATTCAGACATACATCTCAATTGGTCTAGGTGATTTTAATCACTATACCAATTGAGATGGGCTAGTCAA
TGATAATTACTAGTCCTTTTCCCGGGTGATCTGGGTATCTGTAAATTCTGCTAGACCTTTGCTGGAAAAC
TTGTAAATTCTGCTAGACCCTCTGTAAATTCCGCTAGACCTTTGTGTGTTTTTTTTGTTTATATTCAAGT
GGTTATAATTTATAGAATAAAGAAAGAATAAAAAAAGATAAAAAGAATAGATCCCAGCCCTGTGTATAAC
TCACTACTTTAGTCAGTTCCGCAGTATTACAAAAGGATGTCGCAAACGCTGTTTGCTCCTCTACAAAACA
GACCTTAAAACCCTAAAGGCTTAAGTAGCACCCTCGCAAGCTCGGGCAAATCGCTGAATATTCCTTTTGT
CTCCGACCATCAGGCACCTGAGTCGCTGTCTTTTTCGTGACATTCAGTTCGCTGCGCTCACGGCTCTGGC
AGTGAATGGGGGTAAATGGCACTACAGGCGCCTTTTATGGATTCATGCAAGGAAACTACCCATAATACAA
GAAAAGCCCGTCACGGGCTTCTCAGGGCGTTTTATGGCGGGTCTGCTATGTGGTGCTATCTGACTTTTTG
CTGTTCAGCAGTTCCTGCCCTCTGATTTTCCAGTCTGACCACTTCGGATTATCCCGTGACAGGTCATTCA
GACTGGCTAATGCACCCAGTAAGGCAGCGGTATCATCAACAGGCTTACCCGTCTTACTGTCCCTAGTGCT
TGGATTCTCACCAATAAAAAACGCCCGGCGGCAACCGAGCGTTCTGAACAAATCCAGATGGAGTTCTGAG
GTCATTACTGGATCTATCAACAGGAGTCCAAGCGAGCTCGTAAACTTGGTCTGACAGTTACCAATGCTTA
ATCAGTGAGGCACCTATCTCAGCGATCTGTCTATTTCGTTCATCCATAGTTGCCTGACTCCCCGTCGTGT
AGATAACTACGATACGGGAGGGCTTACCATCTGGCCCCAGTGCTGCAATGATACCGCGAGACCCACGCTC
ACCGGCTCCAGATTTATCAGCAATAAACCAGCCAGCCGGAAGGGCCGAGCGCAGAAGTGGTCCTGCAACT
TTATCCGCCTCCATCCAGTCTATTAATTGTTGCCGGGAAGCTAGAGTAAGTAGTTCGCCAGTTAATAGTT
TGCGCAACGTTGTTGCCATTGCTACAGGCATCGTGGTGTCACGCTCGTCGTTTGGTATGGCTTCATTCAG
CTCCGGTTCCCAACGATCAAGGCGAGTTACATGATCCCCCATGTTGTGCAAAAAAGCGGTTAGCTCCTTC
GGTCCTCCGATCGTTGTCAGAAGTAAGTTGGCCGCAGTGTTATCACTCATGGTTATGGCAGCACTGCATA
ATTCTCTTACTGTCATGCCATCCGTAAGATGCTTTTCTGTGACTGGTGAGTACTCAACCAAGTCATTCTG
AGAATAGTGTATGCGGCGACCGAGTTGCTCTTGCCCGGCGTCAATACGGGATAATACCGCGCCACATAGC
AGAACTTTAAAAGTGCTCATCATTGGAAAACGTTCTTCGGGGCGAAAACTCTCAAGGATCTTACCGCTGT
TGAGATCCAGTTCGATGTAACCCACTCGTGCACCCAACTGATCTTCAGCATCTTTTACTTTCACCAGCGT
TTCTGGGTGAGCAAAAACAGGAAGGCAAAATGCCGCAAAAAAGGGAATAAGGGCGACACGGAAATGTTGA
ATACTCATACTCTTCCTTTTTCAATATTATTGAAGCATTTATCAGGGTTATTGTCTCATGAGCGGATACA
TATTTGAATGTATTTAGAAAAATAAACAAATAGGGGTTCCGCGCACATTTCCCCGAAAAGTGCCACCT
Features (pLannotate 1.2.2; 9 found; start..end, strand, type, name):
     13..41      +  promoter       J23119 promoter (fragment): bacterial promoter (Registry of Standard Biological Parts BBa J23119)
     87..764     +  CDS            mRFP1: monomeric derivative of DsRed (Campbell et al., 2002)
    797..868     +  terminator     rrnB T1 terminator: transcription terminator T1 from the E. coli rrnB gene
    884..911     +  terminator     T7Te terminator: phage T7 early transcription terminator
   1442..2392    -  CDS            Rep101: RepA protein needed for replication with the pSC101 origin; rep101
   2440..2662    -  rep_origin     pSC101 ori: low-copy replication origin that requires the Rep101 protein
   3154..3248    -  terminator     lambda t0 terminator: transcription terminator from phage lambda
   3278..4138    -  CDS            AmpR: β-lactamase; bla; confers resistance to ampicillin, carbenicillin, and related antibiotics
   4139..4243    -  promoter       AmpR promoter: bla
