[The description below was written by a language model from this plasmid's Addgene catalogue record and pLannotate feature annotations shown in this document.]
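Description:
pBbS12a-RFP is a low-copy constitutive expression vector for Escherichia coli built on the pBb (BglBrick) backbone family, intended for bacterial expression and synthetic biology work. The sequenced plasmid is 4,268 bp, consistent with a 3,590 bp backbone plus a 678 bp insert. It replicates from the pSC101 origin, which depends on the plasmid-encoded Rep101 (RepA) protein and accounts for the low copy number noted in the record. Selection is by ampicillin resistance, with β-lactamase expressed from its own bla promoter and followed by the phage lambda t0 terminator, which insulates the marker from the rest of the plasmid.

The payload is a synthetic RFP gene, identified by the annotation as mRFP1, the monomeric red fluorescent derivative of DsRed. According to the catalogue entry it is driven by the constitutive promoter J23151. The automated annotation instead labels the short promoter element upstream of the reporter as a fragment of J23119, which probably reflects the close sequence similarity among members of this family of standard synthetic promoters rather than a different part. Transcription of the reporter is stopped by a double terminator made up of rrnB T1 and the phage T7 early terminator T7Te. No repressor or inducer-responsive element is annotated, in keeping with inducer-independent expression.

Because the plasmid is BglBrick compatible, the RFP coding sequence can serve as a placeholder to be exchanged for a gene of interest, or as a fluorescent readout of promoter and backbone strength. The associated publication describes a tool for selecting and predicting the performance of E. coli expression vectors, suggesting this construct is one member of a characterised vector set. The depositor notes that it was assembled by In-Fusion cloning.
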