Addgene plasmid #126175: pBbS12a-RFP
Purpose: Constitutive expression vector for Escherichia coli. BglBrick compatible.
Depositing lab: Nigel Scrutton. Depositing organization: University of Manchester. Publication: SelProm: A Queryable and Predictive Expression Vector Selection Tool for Escherichia coli. Jervis AJ, Carbonell P, Taylor S, Sung R, Dunstan MS, Robinson CJ, Breitling R, Takano E, Scrutton NS. ACS Synth Biol. 2019 Mar 18. doi: 10.1021/acssynbio.8b00399. PubMed 30870592.
Backbone
  Vector backbone: pBb
  Backbone size w/o insert (bp): 3590
  Vector type: Bacterial Expression, Synthetic Biology
Growth in bacteria
  Bacterial resistance: Ampicillin, 100 μg/mL
  Growth temperature: 37°C
  Growth strain: DH5alpha
  Growth instructions: Grow bacterial cultures in 50µM Ampicillin
  Copy number: Low Copy
Gene/Insert
  Gene/Insert name: RFP
  Species: Synthetic
  Insert size (bp): 678
  Promoter: J23151
  Cloning method: Unknown
  Sequencing primers: 5′ GTTATTGTCTCATGAGCGGATAC
Terms and licenses: Academic/Nonprofit Terms; Industry Terms: Not Available to Industry
Depositor comments: Grow bacterial cultures in 50 micromolar Ampicillin. Cloning method was In-Fusion.
How to cite: pBbS12a-RFP was a gift from Nigel Scrutton (Addgene plasmid # 126175 ; http://n2t.net/addgene:126175 ; RRID:Addgene_126175)
